>Addgene plasmid #85109 | pF708-pET28a-Hs-delta38-METTL20-NHis wt | addgene full sequence | sequence record 165857 | Addgene Assembled Sequence
TGGCGAATGGG
[124 nt withheld, positions 12-135]
C
[91 nt withheld, positions 137-227]
A
[49 nt withheld, positions 229-277]
CCTTTGACGTTGGAGTCCACGTTCTTT
[37 nt withheld, positions 305-341]
ACCCTATCTCGGTCTATTCTTTTGATTTATAAGGGATTTTGCCGATTTCGGCCTATTGGTTAAAAAATGA
GCTGATTTAACAAAAATTTAACGCGAATTTTAACAAAATATTAACGTTTACAATTTCAGGTGGCACTTTT
CGGGGAAATGTGCGCGGAACCCCTATTTGTTTATTTTTCTAAATACATTCAAATATGTATCCGCTCATGA
ATTAATTCTTAGAAAAACTCATCGAGCATCAAATGAAACTGCAATTTATTCATATCAGGATTATCAATAC
CATATTTTTGAAAAAGCCGTTTCTGTAATGAAGGAGAAAACTCACCGAGGCAGTTCCATAGGATGGCAAG
ATCCTGGTATCGGTCTGCGATTCCGACTCGTCCAACATCAATACAACCTATTAATTTCCCCTCGTCAAAA
ATAAGGTTATCAAGTGAGAAATCACCATGAGTGACGACTGAATCCGGTGAGAATGGCAAAAGTTTATGCA
TTTCTTTCCAGACTTGTTCAACAGGCCAGCCATTACGCTCGTCATCAAAATCACTCGCATCAACCAAACC
GTTATTCATTCGTGATTGCGCCTGAGCGAGACGAAATACGCGATCGCTGTTAAAAGGACAATTACAAACA
GGAATCGAATGCAACCGGCGCAGGAACACTGCCAGCGCATCAACAATATTTTCACCTGAATCAGGATATT
CTTCTAATACCTGGAATGCTGTTTTCCCGGGGATCGCAGTGGTGAGTAACCATGCATCATCAGGAGTACG
GATAAAATGCTTGATGGTCGGAAGAGGCATAAATTCCGTCAGCCAGTTTAGTCTGACCATCTCATCTGTA
ACATCATTGGCAACGCTACCTTTGCCATGTTTCAGAAACAACTCTGGCGCATCGGGCTTCCCATACAATC
GATAGATTGTCGCACCTGATTGCCCGACATTATCGCGAGCCCATTTATACCCATATAAATCAGCATCCAT
GTTGGAATTTAATCGCGGCCTAGAGCAAGACGTTTCCCGTTGAATATGGCTCATAACACCCCTTGTATTA
CTGTTTATGTAAGCAGACAGTTTTATTGTTCATGACCAAAATCCCTTAACGTGAGTTTTCGTTCCACTGA
GCGTCAGACCCCGTAGAAAAGATCAAAGGATCTTCTTGAGATCCTTTTTTTCTGCGCGTAATCTGCTGCT
TGCAAACAAAAAAACCACCGCTACCAGCGGTGGTTTGTTTGCCGGATCAAGAGCTACCAACTCTTTTTCC
GAAGGTAACTGGCTTCAGCAGAGCGCAGATACCAAATACTGTCCTTCTAGTGTAGCCGTAGTTAGGCCAC
CACTTCAAGAACTCTGTAGCACCGCCTACATACCTCGCTCTGCTAATCCTGTTACCAGTGGCTGCTGCCA
GTGGCGATAAGTCGTGTCTTACCGGGTTGGACTCAAGACGATAGTTACCGGATAAGGCGCAGCGGTCGGG
CTGAACGGGGGGTTCGTGCACACAGCCCAGCTTGGAGCGAACGACCTACACCGAACTGAGATACCTACAG
CGTGAGCTATGAGAAAGCGCCACGCTTCCCGAAGGGAGAAAGGCGGACAGGTATCCGGTAAGCGGCAGGG
TCGGAACAGGAGAGCGCACGAGGGAGCTTCCAGGGGGAAACGCCTGGTATCTTTATAGTCCTGTCGGGTT
TCGCCACCTCTGACTTGAGCGTCGATTTTTGTGATGCTCGTCAGGGGGGCGGAGCCTATGGAAAAACGCC
AGCAACGCGGCCTTTTTACGGTTCCTGGCCTTTTGCTGGCCTTTTGCTCACATGTTCTTTCCTGCGTTAT
CCCCTGATTCTGTGGATAACCGTATTACCGCCTTTGAGTGAGCTGATACCGCTCGCCGCAGCCGAACGAC
CGAGCGCAGCGAGTCAGTGAGCGAGGAAGCGGAAGAGCGCCTGATGCGGTATTTTCTCCTTACGCATCTG
TGCGGTATTTCACACCGCATATATGGTGCACTCTCAGTACAATCTGCTCTGATGCCGCATAGTTAAGCCA
GTATACACTCCGCTATCGCTACGTGACTGGGTCATGGCTGCGCCCCGACACCCGCCAACACCCGCTGACG
CGCCCTGACGGGCTTGTCTGCTCCCGGCATCCGCTTACAGACAAGCTGTGACCGTCTCCGGGAGCTGCAT
GTGTCAGAGGTTTTCACCGTCATCACCGAAACGCGCGAGGCAGCTGCGGTAAAGCTCATCAGCGTGGTCG
TGAAGCGATTCACAGATGTCTGCCTGTTCATCCGCGTCCAGCTCGTTGAGTTTCTCCAGAAGCGTTAATG
TCTGGCTTCTGATAAAGCGGGCCATGTTAAGGGCGGTTTTTTCCTGTTTGGTCACTGATGCCTCCGTGTA
AGGGGGATTTCTGTTCATGGGGGTAATGATACCGATGAAACGAGAGAGGATGCTCACGATACGGGTTACT
GATGATGAACATGCCCGGTTACTGGAACGTTGTGAGGGTAAACAACTGGCGGTATGGATGCGGCGGGACC
AGAGAAAAATCACTCAGGGTCAATGCCAGCGCTTCGTTAATACAGATGTAGGTGTTCCACAGGGTAGCCA
GCAGCATCCTGCGATGCAGATCCGGAACATAATGGTGCAGGGCGCTGACTTCCGCGTTTCCAGACTTTAC
GAAACACGGAAACCGAAGACCATTCATGTTGTTGCTCAGGTCGCAGACGTTTTGCAGCAGCAGTCGCTTC
ACGTTCGCTCGCGTATCGGTGATTCATTCTGCTAACCAGTAAGGCAACCCCGCCAGCCTAGCCGGGTCCT
CAACGACAGGAGCACGATCATGCGCACCCGTGGGGCCGCCATGCCGGCGATAATGGCCTGCTTCTCGCCG
AAACGTTTGGTGGCGGGACCAGTGACGAAGGCTTGAGCGAGGGCGTGCAAGATTCCGAATACCGCAAGCG
ACAGGCCGATCATCGTCGCGCTCCAGCGAAAGCGGTCCTCGCCGAAAATGACCCAGAGCGCTGCCGGCAC
CTGTCCTACGAGTTGCATGATAAAGAAGACAGTCATAAGTGCGGCGACGATAGTCATGCCCCGCGCCCAC
CGGAAGGAGCTGACTGGGTTGAAGGCTCTCAAGGGCATCGGTCGAGATCCCGGTGCCTAATGAGTGAGCT
AACTTACATTAATTGCGTTGCGCTCACTGCCCGCTTTCCAGTCGGGAAACCTGTCGTGCCAGCTGCATTA
ATGAATCGGCCAACGCGCGGGGAGAGGCGGTTTGCGTATTGGGCGCCAGGGTGGTTTTTCTTTTCACCAG
TGAGACGGGCAACAGCTGATTGCCCTTCACCGCCTGGCCCTGAGAGAGTTGCAGCAAGCGGTCCACGCTG
GTTTGCCCCAGCAGGCGAAAATCCTGTTTGATGGTGGTTAACGGCGGGATATAACATGAGCTGTCTTCGG
TATCGTCGTATCCCACTACCGAGATATCCGCACCAACGCGCAGCCCGGACTCGGTAATGGCGCGCATTGC
GCCCAGCGCCATCTGATCGTTGGCAACCAGCATCGCAGTGGGAACGATGCCCTCATTCAGCATTTGCATG
GTTTGTTGAAAACCGGACATGGCACTCCAGTCGCCTTCCCGTTCCGCTATCGGCTGAATTTGATTGCGAG
TGAGATATTTATGCCAGCCAGCCAGACGCAGACGCGCCGAGACAGAACTTAATGGGCCCGCTAACAGCGC
GATTTGCTGGTGACCCAATGCGACCAGATGCTCCACGCCCAGTCGCGTACCGTCTTCATGGGAGAAAATA
ATACTGTTGATGGGTGTCTGGTCAGAGACATCAAGAAATAACGCCGGAACATTAGTGCAGGCAGCTTCCA
CAGCAATGGCATCCTGGTCATCCAGCGGATAGTTAATGATCAGCCCACTGACGCGTTGCGCGAGAAGATT
GTGCACCGCCGCTTTACAGGCTTCGACGCCGCTTCGTTCTACCATCGACACCACCACGCTGGCACCCAGT
TGATCGGCGCGAGATTTAATCGCCGCGACAATTTGCGACGGCGCGTGCAGGGCCAGACTGGAGGTGGCAA
CGCCAATCAGCAACGACTGTTTGCCCGCCAGTTGTTGTGCCACGCGGTTGGGAATGTAATTCAGCTCCGC
CATCGCCGCTTCCACTTTTTCCCGCGTTTTCGCAGAAACGTGGCTGGCCTGGTTCACCACGCGGGAAACG
GTCTGATAAGAGACACCGGCATACTCTGCGACATCGTATAACGTTACTGGTTTCACATTCACCACCCTGA
ATTGACTCTCTTCCGGGCGCTATCATGCCATACCGCGAAAGGTTTTGCGCCATTCGATGGTGTCCGGGAT
CTCGACGCTCTCCCTTATGCGACTCCTGCATTAGGAAGCAGCCCAGTAGTAGGTTGAGGCCGTTGAGCAC
CGCCGCCGCAAGGAATGGTGCATGCAAGGAGATGGCGCCCAACAGTCCCCCGGCCACGGGGCCTGCCACC
ATACCCACGCCGAAACAAGCGCTCATGAGCCCGAAGTGGCGAGCCCGATCTTCCCCATCGGTGATGTCGG
CGATATAGGCGCCAGCAACCGCACCTGTGGCGCCGGTGATGCCGGCCACGATGCGTCCGGCGTAGAGGAT
CGAGATCTCGATCCCGCGAAATTAATACGACTCACTATAGGGGAATTGTGAGCGGATAACAATTCCCCTC
TAGAAATAATTTTGTTTAACTTTAAGAAGGAGATATACCATGGGCAGCAGCCATCATCATCATCATCACA
GCAGCGGCCTGGTGCCGCGCGGCAGCCATATGGCTGGAAGCTTTTTGGACCCTGAGATAAAGGCTTTCCT
GGAGGAGAACACTGAAGTCACCAGCAGTGGTAGCCTCACCCCTGAAATCCAGTTGCGGCTTTTGACCCCC
AGATGCAAATTCTGGTGGGAGAGAGCTGACCTGTGGCCCCACAGTGATCCTTACTGGGCAATCTACTGGC
CAGGAGGCCAAGCCCTGTCTAGGTATCTTTTGGATAATCCTGATGTTGTCAGAGGAAAATCTGTATTAGA
TCTTGGGAGTGGATGTGGAGCTACAGCTATTGCTGCTAAGATGAGTGGGGCATCAAGGATCTTGGCCAAT
GACATAGACCCTATTGCAGGAATGGCTATTACACTAAATTGTGAATTGAACAGACTGAATCCTTTTCCTA
TTTTAATCCAAAACATTTTGAATTTGGAACAAGATAAGTGGGACCTTGTTGTTCTTGGCGATATGTTTTA
TGATGAAGACCTTGCAGATAGTCTTCATCAGTGGCTGAAGAAGTGCTTCTGGACCTATAGAACTCGAGTA
CTGATTGGTGACCCTGGGCGGCCCCAGTTCAGTGGACACAGCATTCAGCATCACCTGCACAAAGTGGTAG
AATATTCACTTTTGGAGTCTACTAGGCAGGAAAACAGTGGACTGACAACAAGCACAGTGTGGGGTTTTCA
GCCTTGAGGATCCGAATTCGAGCTCCGTCGACAAGCTTGCGGCCGCACTCGAGCACCACCACCACCACCA
CTGAGATCCGGCTGCTAACAAAGCCCGAAAGGAAGCTGAGTTGGCTGCTGCCACCGCTGAGCAATAACTA
GCATAACCCCTTGGGGCCTCTAAACGGGTCTTGAGGGGTTTTTTGCTGAAAGGAGGAACTATATCCGGAT
Features (pLannotate 1.2.2; 21 found; start..end, strand, type, name):
     12..467     +  rep_origin     f1 ori (sequence partly withheld): f1 bacteriophage origin of replication; arrow indicates direction of (+) strand synthesis
    494..551     +  promoter       AmpR promoter (fragment): bla
    560..1375    -  CDS            KanR: aminoglycoside phosphotransferase; aph(3')-Ia; confers resistance to kanamycin in bacteria or G418 (Geneticin®) in eukaryotes
   1497..2085    +  rep_origin     ori: high-copy-number ColE1/pMB1/pBR322/pUC origin of replication
   2271..2413    -  misc_feature   bom: basis of mobility region from pBR322
   2515..2706    -  CDS            rop: Rop protein, which maintains plasmids at low copy number; rop
   2723..3103    +  CDS            YPB1_ECOLX: Protein predicted: Swiss-Prot protein existence level 4. From Escherichia coli.
   3175..3466    -  CDS            TcR (fragment): tetracycline efflux protein; tet; confers resistance to tetracycline
   3481..3502    -  protein_bind   CAP binding site: CAP binding activates transcription in the presence of cAMP. E. coli catabolite activator protein
   3515..4597    -  CDS            lacI: lac repressor; lacI; The lac repressor binds to the lac operator to inhibit transcription in E. coli. This inhibition can be relieved by adding lactose or isopropyl-β-D-thiogalactopyranoside (IPTG).
   4598..4675    -  promoter       lacI promoter: lacI
   4683..4962    -  CDS            TcR (fragment): tetracycline efflux protein; tet; confers resistance to tetracycline
   4984..5002    +  promoter       T7 promoter: promoter for bacteriophage T7 RNA polymerase
   5003..5027    +  protein_bind   lac operator: The lac repressor binds to the lac operator to inhibit transcription in E. coli. This inhibition can be relieved by adding lactose or isopropyl-β-D-thiogalactopyranoside (IPTG). lac repressor encoded by lacI
   5042..5064    +  RBS            RBS: efficient ribosome binding site from bacteriophage T7 gene 10 (Olins and Rangwala, 1989)
   5083..5099    +  CDS            capTEV™ (fragment): composite tag for in vivo biotinylation, TEV protease cleavage, and 6xHis tagging
   5110..5127    +  CDS            thrombin site: thrombin recognition and cleavage site
   5134..5805    +  CDS            ETFBKMT (fragment): ETKMT_HUMAN - Also known as C12orf72, METTL20. Experimental evidence at protein level: Swiss-Prot protein existence level 1. Protein-lysine methyltransferase that selectively trimethylates the flavoprotein ETFB in mitochondria (PubMed:25023281, PubMed:25416781). Thereby, may negatively regulate the function of ETFB in electron transfer from Acyl-CoA dehydrogenases to the main respiratory chain (PubMed:25416781). From Homo sapiens (Human).
   5855..5872    +  CDS            9xHis (fragment): 9xHis affinity tag
   5882..5931    +  CDS            SET1 (fragment): solubility-enhancement tag derived from T7 phage gene 10B
   5939..5986    +  terminator     T7 terminator: transcription terminator for bacteriophage T7 RNA polymerase
