[The description below was written by a language model from this plasmid's Addgene catalogue record and pLannotate feature annotations shown in this document.]
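Description:
pF708-pET28a-Hs-delta38-METTL20-NHis wt is a bacterial expression plasmid of about 6.0 kb built on the pET28a backbone, made to produce recombinant wild-type human METTL20 (also called ETFBKMT or C12orf72) in E. coli. It is selected with kanamycin through the aph(3')-Ia KanR gene and replicates from a ColE1/pBR322-type origin. The adjacent rop gene and bom region are consistent with the low copy number given in the record. An f1 origin is also present. The short TcR, AmpR promoter and CAP-site annotations look like backbone remnants or similarity matches rather than functional elements.

The 675 bp insert, cloned between the NdeI and BamHI sites, encodes the mature form of the protein lacking its first 38 residues. Since METTL20 is a mitochondrial enzyme, this truncation presumably removes the targeting region, although the record only calls it "mature." Transcription is driven by a T7 promoter followed directly by a lac operator, and the plasmid carries its own lacI gene. Expression therefore requires a host that supplies T7 RNA polymerase and is induced with IPTG. A T7 gene 10 ribosome binding site precedes the reading frame. The backbone contributes an N-terminal 6xHis tag (annotated as a capTEV fragment) followed by a thrombin cleavage site, which allows metal-affinity purification and optional removal of the tag. The vector's downstream His-tag sequence lies beyond the insert and, according to the depositor's description, is not part of the product. A T7 terminator closes the cassette.

METTL20 is a lysine methyltransferase that trimethylates the beta subunit of electron transfer flavoprotein, so the purified enzyme is suited to in vitro methylation and biochemical studies.
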