Addgene plasmid #85109: pF708-pET28a-Hs-delta38-METTL20-NHis wt
Purpose: expression of recombinant human mature (delta38) METTL20 wt with N-terminal 6xHis-tag
Depositing lab: Pal Falnes. Depositing organization: University of Oslo. Publication: Human METTL20 is a mitochondrial lysine methyltransferase that targets the beta subunit of electron transfer flavoprotein (ETFbeta) and modulates its activity. Malecki J, Ho AY, Moen A, Dahl HA, Falnes PO. J Biol Chem. 2015 Jan 2;290(1):423-34. doi: 10.1074/jbc.M114.614115. Epub 2014 Nov 21. PubMed 25416781.
Backbone
  Vector backbone: pET28a
  Vector type: Bacterial Expression
Growth in bacteria
  Bacterial resistance: Kanamycin, 50 μg/mL
  Growth temperature: 37°C
  Growth strain: DH5alpha
  Copy number: Low Copy
Gene/Insert
  Gene/Insert name: human mature (delta38) METTL20
  Species: H. sapiens (human)
  Insert size (bp): 675
  Entrez Gene: METTL20 (a.k.a. C12orf72, MGC50559)
  Promoter: T7
  Tag / fusion protein: 6xHis (N terminal on backbone)
  Cloning method: Restriction Enzyme; 5′ cloning site NdeI (not destroyed); 3′ cloning site BamHI (not destroyed)
  Sequencing primers: 5′ ATGCGTCCGGCGTAGAGG; 3′ TAGAGGCCCCAAGGGGTTATGCTAG
Terms and licenses: Academic/Nonprofit Terms; Industry Terms: Not Available to Industry
Depositor comments: Homo sapiens wt METTL20, delta 38, cloned into NdeI-BamHI sites of pET28a, contains a N-terminal His-tag
How to cite: pF708-pET28a-Hs-delta38-METTL20-NHis wt was a gift from Pal Falnes (Addgene plasmid # 85109 ; http://n2t.net/addgene:85109 ; RRID:Addgene_85109)
