>Addgene plasmid #85109 | pF708-pET28a-Hs-delta38-METTL20-NHis wt | addgene partial sequence | sequence record 165854 | T7 5'-TAATACGACTCACTATAGGG-3'
CCCTCTAGAAATAATTTTGTTTAACTTTAAGAAGGAGATATACCATGGGCAGCAGCCATCATCATCATCA
TCACAGCAGCGGCCTGGTGCCGCGCGGCAGCCATATGGCTGGAAGCTTTTTGGACCCTGAGATAAAGGCT
TTCCTGGAGGAGAACACTGAAGTCACCAGCAGTGGTAGCCTCACCCCTGAAATCCAGTTGCGGCTTTTGA
CCCCCAGATGCAAATTCTGGTGGGAGAGAGCTGACCTGTGGCCCCACAGTGATCCTTACTGGGCAATCTA
CTGGCCAGGAGGCCAAGCCCTGTCTAGGTATCTTTTGGATAATCCTGATGTTGTCAGAGGAAAATCTGTA
TTAGATCTTGGGAGTGGATGTGGAGCTACAGCTATTGCTGCTAAGATGAGTGGGGCATCAAGGATCTTGG
CCAATGACATAGACCCTATTGCAGGAATGGCTATTACACTAAATTGTGAATTGAACAGACTGAATCCTTT
TCCTATTTTAATCCAAAACATTTTGAATTTGGAACAAGATAAGTGGGACCTTGTTGTTCTTGGCGATATG
TTTTATGATGAAGACCTTGCAGATAGTCTTCATCAGTGGCTGAAGAAGTGCTTCTGGACCTATAGAACTC
GAGTACTGATTGGTGACCCTGGGCGGCCCCAGTTCAGTGGACACAGCATTCAGCATCACCTGCACAAAGT
GGTAGAATATTCACTTTTGGAGTCTACTAGGCAGGAAAACAGTGGACTGACAACAAGCACAGTGTGGGGT
TTTCAGCCTTGAGGATCCGAATTCGAGCTCCGTCGACAAGCTTGCGGCCGCACTCGAGCACCACCACCAC
CACCACTGAGATCCGGCTGCTAACAAAGCCCGAAAGGAAGCTGAGTTGGCTGCTGCCACCGCTGAGCAAT
AACTAGCATAACCCCTTGGGGCCTCTAAACGGGTCTTGAGGGGTTTTT
