>Addgene plasmid #85109 | pF708-pET28a-Hs-delta38-METTL20-NHis wt | addgene partial sequence | sequence record 165858 | T7term 5'-GCTAGTTATTGCTCAGCGG-3'
TTTCGGGCTTTGTTAGCAGCCGGATCTCAGTGGTGGTGGTGGTGGTGCTCGAGTGCGGCCGCAAGCTTGT
CGACGGAGCTCGAATTCGGATCCTCAAGGCTGAAAACCCCACACTGTGCTTGTTGTCAGTCCACTGTTTT
CCTGCCTAGTAGACTCCAAAAGTGAATATTCTACCACTTTGTGCAGGTGATGCTGAATGCTGTGTCCACT
GAACTGGGGCCGCCCAGGGTCACCAATCAGTACTCGAGTTCTATAGGTCCAGAAGCACTTCTTCAGCCAC
TGATGAAGACTATCTGCAAGGTCTTCATCATAAAACATATCGCCAAGAACAACAAGGTCCCACTTATCTT
GTTCCAAATTCAAAATGTTTTGGATTAAAATAGGAAAAGGATTCAGTCTGTTCAATTCACAATTTAGTGT
AATAGCCATTCCTGCAATAGGGTCTATGTCATTGGCCAAGATCCTTGATGCCCCACTCATCTTAGCAGCA
ATAGCTGTAGCTCCACATCCACTCCCAAGATCTAATACAGATTTTCCTCTGACAACATCAGGATTATCCA
AAAGATACCTAGACAGGGCTTGGCCTCCTGGCCAGTAGATTGCCCAGTAAGGATCACTGTGGGGCCACAG
GTCAGCTCTCTCCCACCAGAATTTGCATCTGGGGGTCAAAAGCCGCAACTGGATTTCAGGGGTGAGGCTA
CCACTGCTGGTGACTTCAGTGTTCTCCTCCAGGAAAGCCTTTATCTCAGGGTCCAAAAAGCTTCCAGCCA
TATGGCTGCCGCGCGGCACCAGGCCGCTGCTGTGATGATGATGATGATGGCTGCTGCCCATGGTATATC
